>Addgene plasmid #230504 | AiP15251 - pAAV-AiE0769m_3xC2-minBG-SYFP2-WPRE3-BGHpA (Alias: CN5251) | addgene full sequence | sequence record 479092 | Addgene NGS Result
CCTGCAGGCAGCTGCGCGCTCGCTCGCTCACTGAGGCCGCCCGGGCGTCGGGCGACCTTTGGTCGCCCGG
CCTCAGTGAGCGAGCGAGCGCGCAGAGAGGGAGTGGCCAACTCCATCACTAGGGGTTCCTGCGGCCGCAC
GCGTCAGAACAAAGAAAGCTATAATCCAAAACACCTTTTATCAAATCCACTAATGGGAACATCAGACAGA
TTATATAGCACAATAGGGAAATCTCTGCTAGGAAGGCTCTAGACCGGTGACTTTCCAGCCTCTTTGCAAT
CATTCAAAAACTAATCAAGCTATTCATGGTGGCTCATGCCTTGAATCCCCAGCACAGAACAAAGAAAGCT
ATAATCCAAAACACCTTTTATCAAATCCACTAATGGGAACATCAGACAGATTATATAGCACAATAGGGAA
ATCTCTGCTAGGAAGGCTCTAGACCGGTGACTTTCCAGCCTCTTTGCAATCATTCAAAAACTAATCAAGC
TATTCATGGTGGCTCATGCCTTGAATCCCCAGCACAGAACAAAGAAAGCTATAATCCAAAACACCTTTTA
TCAAATCCACTAATGGGAACATCAGACAGATTATATAGCACAATAGGGAAATCTCTGCTAGGAAGGCTCT
AGACCGGTGACTTTCCAGCCTCTTTGCAATCATTCAAAAACTAATCAAGCTATTCATGGTGGCTCATGCC
TTGAATCCCCAGCAGAGCTCGGGCTGGGCATAAAAGTCAGGGCAGAGCCATCTATTGCTTACATTTGCTT
CTGGGATCCAGATCTTTCGAAGCTAGCGCTACCGGTCGCCACCATGGTGAGCAAGGGCGAGGAGCTGTTC
ACCGGGGTGGTGCCCATCCTGGTCGAGCTGGACGGCGACGTAAACGGCCACAAGTTCAGCGTGTCCGGCG
AGGGCGAGGGCGATGCCACCTACGGCAAGCTGACCCTGAAGCTGATCTGCACCACCGGCAAGCTGCCCGT
GCCCTGGCCCACCCTCGTGACCACCCTGGGCTACGGCGTGCAGTGCTTCGCCCGCTACCCCGACCACATG
AAGCAGCACGACTTCTTCAAGTCCGCCATGCCCGAAGGCTACGTCCAGGAGCGCACCATCTTCTTCAAGG
ACGACGGCAACTACAAGACCCGCGCCGAGGTGAAGTTCGAGGGCGACACCCTGGTGAACCGCATCGAGCT
GAAGGGCATCGACTTCAAGGAGGACGGCAACATCCTGGGGCACAAGCTGGAGTACAACTACAACAGCCAC
AACGTCTATATCACCGCCGACAAGCAGAAGAACGGCATCAAGGCCAACTTCAAGATCCGCCACAACATCG
AGGACGGCGGCGTGCAGCTCGCCGACCACTACCAGCAGAACACCCCCATCGGCGACGGCCCCGTGCTGCT
GCCCGACAACCACTACCTGAGCTACCAGTCCAAGCTGAGCAAAGACCCCAACGAGAAGCGCGATCACATG
GTCCTGCTGGAGTTCGTGACCGCCGCCGGGATCACTCTCGGCATGGACGAGCTGTACAAGTAAGTCGACG
GCGCGCCGCGGCCGCGAATTCGATATCATAATCAACCTCTGGATTACAAAATTTGTGAAAGATTGACTGG
TATTCTTAACTATGTTGCTCCTTTTACGCTATGTGGATACGCTGCTTTAATGCCTTTGTATCATGCTATT
GCTTCCCGTATGGCTTTCATTTTCTCCTCCTTGTATAAATCCTGGTTAGTTCTTGCCACGGCGGAACTCA
TCGCCGCCTGCCTTGCCCGCTGCTGGACAGGGGCTCGGCTGTTGGGCACTGACAATTCCGTGGCTCGAGA
GATCTTCGACTGTGCCTTCTAGTTGCCAGCCATCTGTTGTTTGCCCCTCCCCCGTGCCTTCCTTGACCCT
GGAAGGTGCCACTCCCACTGTCCTTTCCTAATAAAATGAGGAAATTGCATCGCATTGTCTGAGTAGGTGT
CATTCTATTCTGGGGGGTGGGGTGGGGCAGGACAGCAAGGGGGAGGATTGGGAAGACAATAGCAGGCATG
AGATCTCACGTGCGGACCGAGCGGCCGCAGGAACCCCTAGTGATGGAGTTGGCCACTCCCTCTCTGCGCG
CTCGCTCGCTCACTGAGGCCGGGCGACCAAAGGTCGCCCGACGCCCGGGCTTTGCCCGGGCGGCCTCAGT
GAGCGAGCGAGCGCGCAGCTGCCTGCAGGGGCGCCTGATGCGGTATTTTCTCCTTACGCATCTGTGCGGT
ATTTCACACCGCATA
[95 nt withheld, positions 2256-2350]
T
[46 nt withheld, positions 2352-2397]
C
[141 nt withheld, positions 2399-2539]
CCTTTGACGTTGGAGTCCACGTTCTTT
[37 nt withheld, positions 2567-2603]
ACTCTATCTCGGGCTATTCTTTTGATTTATAAGGGATTTTGCCGATTTCGGTCTATTGGTTAAAAAATGA
GCTGATTTAACAAAAATTTAACGCGAATTTTAACAAAATATTAACGTTTACAATTTTATGGTGCACTCTC
AGTACAATCTGCTCTGATGCCGCATAGTTAAGCCAGCCCCGACACCCGCCAACACCCGCTGACGCGCCCT
GACGGGCTTGTCTGCTCCCGGCATCCGCTTACAGACAAGCTGTGACCGTCTCCGGGAGCTGCATGTGTCA
GAGGTTTTCACCGTCATCACCGAAACGCGCGAGACGAAAGGGCCTCGTGATACGCCTATTTTTATAGGTT
AATGTCATGATAATAATGGTTTCTTAGACGTCAGGTGGCACTTTTCGGGGAAATGTGCGCGGAACCCCTA
TTTGTTTATTTTTCTAAATACATTCAAATATGTATCCGCTCATGAGACAATAACCCTGATAAATGCTTCA
ATAATATTGAAAAAGGAAGAGTATGAGTATTCAACATTTCCGTGTCGCCCTTATTCCCTTTTTTGCGGCA
TTTTGCCTTCCTGTTTTTGCTCACCCAGAAACGCTGGTGAAAGTAAAAGATGCTGAAGATCAGTTGGGTG
CACGAGTGGGTTACATCGAACTGGATCTCAACAGCGGTAAGATCCTTGAGAGTTTTCGCCCCGAAGAACG
TTTTCCAATGATGAGCACTTTTAAAGTTCTGCTATGTGGCGCGGTATTATCCCGTATTGACGCCGGGCAA
GAGCAACTCGGTCGCCGCATACACTATTCTCAGAATGACTTGGTTGAGTACTCACCAGTCACAGAAAAGC
ATCTTACGGATGGCATGACAGTAAGAGAATTATGCAGTGCTGCCATAACCATGAGTGATAACACTGCGGC
CAACTTACTTCTGACAACGATCGGAGGACCGAAGGAGCTAACCGCTTTTTTGCACAACATGGGGGATCAT
GTAACTCGCCTTGATCGTTGGGAACCGGAGCTGAATGAAGCCATACCAAACGACGAGCGTGACACCACGA
TGCCTGTAGCAATGGCAACAACGTTGCGCAAACTATTAACTGGCGAACTACTTACTCTAGCTTCCCGGCA
ACAATTAATAGACTGGATGGAGGCGGATAAAGTTGCAGGACCACTTCTGCGCTCGGCCCTTCCGGCTGGC
TGGTTTATTGCTGATAAATCTGGAGCCGGTGAGCGTGGGTCTCGCGGTATCATTGCAGCACTGGGGCCAG
ATGGTAAGCCCTCCCGTATCGTAGTTATCTACACGACGGGGAGTCAGGCAACTATGGATGAACGAAATAG
ACAGATCGCTGAGATAGGTGCCTCACTGATTAAGCATTGGTAACTGTCAGACCAAGTTTACTCATATATA
CTTTAGATTGATTTAAAACTTCATTTTTAATTTAAAAGGATCTAGGTGAAGATCCTTTTTGATAATCTCA
TGACCAAAATCCCTTAACGTGAGTTTTCGTTCCACTGAGCGTCAGACCCCGTAGAAAAGATCAAAGGATC
TTCTTGAGATCCTTTTTTTCTGCGCGTAATCTGCTGCTTGCAAACAAAAAAACCACCGCTACCAGCGGTG
GTTTGTTTGCCGGATCAAGAGCTACCAACTCTTTTTCCGAAGGTAACTGGCTTCAGCAGAGCGCAGATAC
CAAATACTGTTCTTCTAGTGTAGCCGTAGTTAGGCCACCACTTCAAGAACTCTGTAGCACCGCCTACATA
CCTCGCTCTGCTAATCCTGTTACCAGTGGCTGCTGCCAGTGGCGATAAGTCGTGTCTTACCGGGTTGGAC
TCAAGACGATAGTTACCGGATAAGGCGCAGCGGTCGGGCTGAACGGGGGGTTCGTGCACACAGCCCAGCT
TGGAGCGAACGACCTACACCGAACTGAGATACCTACAGCGTGAGCTATGAGAAAGCGCCACGCTTCCCGA
AGGGAGAAAGGCGGACAGGTATCCGGTAAGCGGCAGGGTCGGAACAGGAGAGCGCACGAGGGAGCTTCCA
GGGGGAAACGCCTGGTATCTTTATAGTCCTGTCGGGTTTCGCCACCTCTGACTTGAGCGTCGATTTTTGT
GATGCTCGTCAGGGGGGCGGAGCCTATGGAAAAACGCCAGCAACGCGGCCTTTTTACGGTTCCTGGCCTT
TTGCTGGCCTTTTGCTCACATGT
Features (pLannotate 1.2.2; 14 found; start..end, strand, type, name):
     12..39      +  repeat_region  AAV2 ITR (fragment): inverted terminal repeat of adeno-associated virus serotype 2 inverted
     68..95      +  repeat_region  AAV2 ITR (fragment): inverted terminal repeat of adeno-associated virus serotype 2 inverted
    814..1530    +  CDS            SYFP2: SYFP2 is a basic (constitutively fluorescent) yellow fluorescent protein published in 2006, derived from Aequorea victoria. It is reported to be a very rapidly-maturing monomer with moderate acid sensitivity.
   1570..1727    +  misc_feature   WPRE (fragment): woodchuck hepatitis virus posttranscriptional regulatory element
   1733..1813    +  misc_feature   WPRE (fragment): woodchuck hepatitis virus posttranscriptional regulatory element
   1830..1941    +  polyA_signal   bGH poly(A) signal: bovine growth hormone polyadenylation signal
   2059..2199    +  repeat_region  AAV2 ITR: inverted terminal repeat of adeno-associated virus serotype 2 inverted
   2204..2255    -  misc_feature   bom (fragment): basis of mobility region from pBR322
   2274..2729    +  rep_origin     f1 ori (sequence partly withheld): f1 bacteriophage origin of replication; arrow indicates direction of (+) strand synthesis
   2730..2779    -  misc_feature   bom (fragment): basis of mobility region from pBR322
   2881..2916    -  CDS            rop (fragment): Rop protein, which maintains plasmids at low copy number; rop
   3011..3115    +  promoter       AmpR promoter: bla
   3116..3976    +  CDS            AmpR: β-lactamase; bla; confers resistance to ampicillin, carbenicillin, and related antibiotics
   4147..4735    +  rep_origin     ori: high-copy-number ColE1/pMB1/pBR322/pUC origin of replication
