[The description below was written by a language model from this plasmid's Addgene catalogue record and pLannotate feature annotations shown in this document.]
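Description:
AiP15251 - pAAV-AiE0769m_3xC2-minBG-SYFP2-WPRE3-BGHpA (alias CN5251) is an AAV transfer plasmid built on a pAAV2 backbone, about 4.8 kb in the sequenced record. It is intended for packaging a reporter genome into recombinant adeno-associated virus for delivery to brain tissue. In bacteria it is maintained at high copy from a ColE1/pUC-type origin and selected with ampicillin through the bla (AmpR) gene and its promoter. An f1 phage origin and small remnants of the pBR322 bom and rop regions are also annotated in the backbone.

The payload lies between AAV2 inverted terminal repeats, which provide the cis signals for genome replication and encapsidation. The downstream ITR is annotated in full, whereas the upstream one is detected only as short fragments. This is common for these structured repeats in sequencing-based annotation, but it cannot be interpreted further from the table. According to the catalogue fields, expression is controlled by the AiE0769m_3xC2 enhancer placed upstream of the minBG minimal promoter. The minimal promoter supplies a basal transcription start, while the enhancer is meant to confer cell-type specificity. Neither element is picked up by the automated annotation, although the unannotated stretch ahead of the coding sequence is where they would sit. The name suggests a triplicated core of the enhancer, but the record does not spell this out. The transcript encodes SYFP2, a rapidly maturing monomeric yellow fluorescent protein. It is followed by WPRE3, a shortened woodchuck posttranscriptional element (annotated as two WPRE fragments) that boosts expression, and then a bovine growth hormone polyadenylation signal.

The construct is part of a collection of enhancer AAVs for genetic access to cortical cell types, where it fluorescently labels the brain cell populations in which the enhancer is active. The record does not name the specific population targeted.
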