Addgene plasmid #230504: AiP15251 - pAAV-AiE0769m_3xC2-minBG-SYFP2-WPRE3-BGHpA (Alias: CN5251)
Purpose: AiE0769m_3xC2 is an enhancer sequence, designed to drive AAV-mediated transgene expression in specific populations of brain cells
Depositing lab: Allen Institute for Brain Science & Jonathan Ting. Depositing organization: Allen Institute. Publication: A suite of enhancer AAVs and transgenic mouse lines for genetic access to cortical cell types. Ben-Simon Y, Hooper M, Narayan S, Daigle TL, Dwivedi D, Way SW, Oster A, Stafford DA, Mich JK, Taormina MJ, Martinez RA, Opitz-Araya X, Roth JR, Alexander JR, Allen S, Amster A, Arbuckle J, Ayala A, Baker PM, Bakken TE, Barcelli T, Barta S, Bendrick J, Bertagnolli D, Bielstein C, Bishwakarma P, Bowlus J, Boyer G, Brouner K, Casian B, Casper T, Chakka AB, Chakrabarty R, Chance RK, Chavan S, Clark M, Colbert K, Collman F, Daniel S, Departee M, DiValentin P, Donadio N, Dotson N, Egdorf T, Fliss T, Gabitto M, Garcia J, Gary A, Gasperini M, Gloe J, Goldy J, Gore BB, Graybuck L, Greisman N, Haeseleer F, Halterman C, Haradon Z, Hastings SD, Helback O, Ho W, Hockemeyer D, Huang C, Huff S, Hunker A, Johansen N, Jones D, Juneau Z, Kalmbach B, Kannan M, Khem S, Kussick E, Kutsal R, Larsen R, Lee C, Lee AY, Leibly M, Lenz GH, Li S, Liang E, Lusk N, Madigan Z, Malloy J, Malone J, McCue R, Melchor J, Mollenkopf T, Moosman S, Morin E, Newman D, Ng L, Ngo K, Omstead V, Otto S, Oyama A, Pena N, Pham T, Phillips E, Pom CA, Potekhina L, Ransford S, Ray PL, Rette D, Reynoldson C, Rimorin C, Rocha D, Ruiz A, Sanchez REA, Sawyer L, Sedeno-Cortes A, Sevigny JP, Shapovalova N, Shepard N, Shulga L, Sigler AR, Siverts L, Soliman S, Somasundaram S, Staats B, Stewart K, Szelenyi E, Tieu M, Trader C, Tran A, van Velthoven CTJ, Walker M, Wang Y, Weed N, Wirthlin M, Wood T, Wynalda B, Yao Z, Zhou T, Ariza J, Dee N, Reding M, Ronellenfitch K, Mufti S, Sunkin SM, Smith KA, Esposito L, Waters J, Thyagarajan B, Yao S, Lein ES, Zeng H, Levi BP, Ngai J, Ting JT, Tasic B. Cell. 2025 May 16:S0092-8674(25)00513-6. doi: 10.1016/j.cell.2025.05.002. PubMed 40403729.
Backbone
  Vector backbone: pAAV2
  Vector type: AAV
Growth in bacteria
  Bacterial resistance: Ampicillin, 100 μg/mL
  Growth temperature: 37°C
  Growth strain: NEB Stable
  Copy number: High Copy
Gene/Insert
  Gene/Insert name: SYFP2
  Species: Synthetic
  Promoter: minBG
  Cloning method: Gibson Cloning
Terms and licenses: Academic/Nonprofit Terms; Industry Terms: Not Available to Industry
How to cite: AiP15251 - pAAV-AiE0769m_3xC2-minBG-SYFP2-WPRE3-BGHpA (Alias: CN5251) was a gift from Allen Institute for Brain Science & Jonathan Ting (Addgene plasmid # 230504 ; http://n2t.net/addgene:230504 ; RRID:Addgene_230504)
